Addgene plasmid #24945: pGL2B -376/+64
Depositing lab: Stephen Smale. Depositing organization: University of California, Los Angeles (UCLA). Publication: A prominent role for Sp1 during lipopolysaccharide-mediated induction of the IL-10 promoter in macrophages. Brightbill HD, Plevy SE, Modlin RL, Smale ST. J Immunol. 2000 Feb 15. 164(4):1940-51. PubMed 10657644.
Backbone
  Vector backbone: pGL2B
  Backbone manufacturer: Promega
  Backbone size w/o insert (bp): 5597
  Vector type: Luciferase
Growth in bacteria
  Bacterial resistance: Ampicillin, 100 μg/mL
  Growth temperature: 37°C
  Growth strain: DH5alpha
  Copy number: Unknown
Gene/Insert
  Gene/Insert name: IL-10 promoter
  Species: M. musculus (mouse)
  Insert size (bp): 440
  Entrez Gene: Il10 (a.k.a. CSIF, If2a, Il-10)
  Tag / fusion protein: Luciferase (C terminal on insert)
  Cloning method: Restriction Enzyme
  Sequencing primers: 5′ N/A; 3′ LucNRev
Terms and licenses: Academic/Nonprofit Terms; Industry Terms: Not Available to Industry
Depositor comments: T->C mutation at -253; should not affect function
How to cite: pGL2B -376/+64 was a gift from Stephen Smale (Addgene plasmid # 24945 ; http://n2t.net/addgene:24945 ; RRID:Addgene_24945)
