[The description below was written by a language model from this plasmid's Addgene catalogue record.]
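Description:
pGL2B -376/+64 is a luciferase reporter plasmid built on the Promega pGL2B (pGL2-Basic) backbone, a promoterless vector of about 5.6 kb in which any transcription of the firefly luciferase gene depends on the regulatory sequence cloned upstream of it. It is propagated in E. coli under ampicillin selection; the record lists the copy number as unknown and provides no feature table, so the origin of replication and other backbone elements are not itemised here.

The insert is a 440 bp fragment of the mouse Il10 (interleukin-10) promoter, introduced by restriction enzyme cloning. As the name indicates, it spans positions -376 to +64, presumably numbered relative to the transcription start site. Although the catalogue entry lists luciferase as a C-terminal "tag", this reflects the position of the reporter downstream of the promoter fragment rather than a protein fusion: the Il10 sequence drives luciferase expression, so light output after transfection serves as a readout of promoter activity. The depositor notes a T-to-C change at position -253 and states that it should not affect function.

The associated study examined lipopolysaccharide-mediated induction of the IL-10 promoter in macrophages and a role for the transcription factor Sp1. The coordinate-based name suggests that this plasmid is one defined promoter fragment of the kind used in deletion analyses to map the regions needed for inducible activity. It is suited to transient transfection reporter assays measuring basal and stimulus-induced Il10 promoter activity in mammalian cells.
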