>Addgene plasmid #24945 | pGL2B -376/+64 | addgene partial sequence | sequence record 30882 | 24645 with LucNrev
CAAGAAGANGGCGCCGGGCCTTTCTTTATGTTTTTGGCGTCTTCCATTTTACCAACAGTACCGGAATGCC
AAGCTTGATGGAGCTCTCTTTTCTGCAAGGCTGCCTTGTGGCTTTGGTAGTGCAAGAGCAAGTCTCTAAA
TGTAGACCTCCTGTTCTTGGTCCCCCTTTTATACTGAAGGCTCAGTGGGGCCTTCCTGGCAAAGGTTTTT
GTTATTCAGGCTCCTCCTCCCTCTTCTAAACCATGCAATTTTTGAGTTTAATTTCTTTCTTTTTTTTTTT
CCTTTCCCTTTTTTTTGCATTGTAAGCGCTAAAGAACTGGTCGGAATGAACTTCTGCATTACAGCTATTT
TTAGTATGGGCTACCTCTCTTTTAATTTTTTTTTCTTTTTAGCCTCTCAATACTAAAAGTTGTATTTCCT
GAGGCAGACAGCTGTTCTATGTACAGAGGCCCTCATCTGTGGATTCCATTCACGCACTCCCAGGTCATAA
TGACGTGGATAAATGGGCTATTCCCTCGAGCTAGCACGCGTAAGAGCTCGGTACCTCCCGGGTTATGTTA
GCTCAGTTACAGTACCATAAGATACATTGATGAGTTTGGACAAACCACAACTAGAATGCAGTGAAAAAAA
TGCTTTATTTGTGAAATTTGTGATGCTATTGCTTTATTTGTAACCATTATAAGCTGCAATAAACAAGTTA
ACAACAACAATTGCATTCATTTTATGTTTCAGGTTCAGGGGGAGGTGTGGGAGGTTTTTTAAAGCAAGTA
AAACCTCCACGTACCTTAATATTACTTACTTATCATGGTAGCTTGGGCTGGCGTAATAGCGAAGAGGCCC
GCACCGATCGCCCTTCCCAACAGTTGCGCAGCCTGAATGGCGAATGGCAAATTGTAAGCGTTAAT
